Addgene plasmid #245159: pJAK211
Purpose: (Empty Backbone) pJAK081-based knock-in plasmid with a 218 bp insertion containing 9 bp sequencing Barcode 11 (GTCACCAGT)
Depositing lab: Robert Fagan. Depositing organization: University of Sheffield. Publication: A set of genetic tools for use in Clostridioides difficile and related species. Fisher H, de Lussy Kubisa L, Jakhmola A, Walker E, Kirk JA, Oatley P, Chaudhuri RR, Douce GR, Ormsby MJ, Fagan RP. Microbiology (Reading). 2026 Feb;172(2). doi: 10.1099/mic.0.001665. PubMed 41712450.
Backbone
  Vector backbone: pMTLSC-7215
  Backbone manufacturer: Nigel P Minton
  Vector type: Bacterial knock-in
Growth in bacteria
  Bacterial resistance: Chloramphenicol, 25 μg/mL
  Growth temperature: 37°C
  Growth strain: DH5alpha
  Copy number: High Copy
Gene/Insert
  Gene/Insert name: None
Terms and licenses: Academic/Nonprofit Terms; Industry Terms: Not Available to Industry
How to cite: pJAK211 was a gift from Robert Fagan (Addgene plasmid # 245159 ; http://n2t.net/addgene:245159 ; RRID:Addgene_245159)
