[The description below was written by a language model from this plasmid's Addgene catalogue record and pLannotate feature annotations shown in this document.]
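Description:
pJAK211 is a bacterial knock-in (allele-exchange) plasmid for Clostridioides difficile and related species. It derives from pJAK081 and is built on the pMTLSC-7215 backbone. It is catalogued as an empty backbone with no gene insert; its distinguishing element is a 218 bp insertion carrying a 9 bp sequencing barcode (Barcode 11), intended to be placed in the chromosome as a neutral identifying tag. In E. coli the roughly 9.4 kb plasmid replicates from a high-copy ColE1/pUC-type origin and is selected with chloramphenicol through catP, a Clostridium perfringens-type chloramphenicol acetyltransferase gene. An IncP oriT with traJ and a fragment of traI allows mobilisation by conjugation from a suitable E. coli donor into the clostridial recipient. No Gram-positive replicon is annotated, although a long stretch of the sequence carries no annotation at all.

The feature table also shows E. coli codA, encoding cytosine deaminase, which confers sensitivity to 5-fluorocytosine. It therefore acts as a counter-selection marker for cells that have lost the plasmid backbone after a second recombination event. A lac operator and a lacZα fragment near codA are probably remnants of the cloning region, and the short "OpIE-2 poly(A)" hit is most likely a spurious match. Annotated C. difficile pyrE and an adjacent pyrD-like fragment suggest that the homology arms target the pyrE locus, though the record does not state the integration site and the barcode insertion is not annotated. The set of differently barcoded plasmids implied by the numbering would suit marking otherwise isogenic strains so they can be distinguished by sequencing, for example in mixed populations.
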