Features (pLannotate 1.2.2; 11 found; start..end, strand, type, name):
      1..589     +  rep_origin     ori: high-copy-number ColE1/pMB1/pBR322/pUC origin of replication
    910..1019    +  oriT           oriT: incP origin of transfer
   1052..1423    +  CDS            traJ: oriT-recognizing protein; traJ
   1461..1553    +  CDS            traI (fragment): TRAI6_ECOLX - Experimental evidence at protein level: Swiss-Prot protein existence level 1. The initiation process of transfer DNA synthesis requires the interaction of at least three plasmid-specific components (TraH, I, and J) at the transfer origin resulting in the assembly of a specialised nucleoprotein complex - the relaxosome. Site- and strand-specific cleavage at the transfer origin is dependent on TraI and TraJ. From Escherichia coli.
   1581..1597    +  polyA_signal   OpIE-2 poly(A) signal (fragment): immediate-early gene 2 from the Orgyia pseudotsugata multicapsid nucleopolyhedrovirus; baculovirus polyadenylation signal
   1811..1835    -  protein_bind   lac operator: The lac repressor binds to the lac operator to inhibit transcription in E. coli. This inhibition can be relieved by adding lactose or isopropyl-β-D-thiogalactopyranoside (IPTG). lac repressor encoded by lacI
   1876..3158    +  CDS            codA (fragment): E. coli cytosine deaminase; codA; confers sensitivity to 5-fluorocytosine
   3257..3411    +  CDS            lacZα (fragment): LacZα fragment of β-galactosidase; lacZ fragment
   5956..6576    +  CDS            catP: CAT2_CLOPF - Protein inferred from homology: Swiss-Prot protein existence level 3. This enzyme is an effector of chloramphenicol resistance in bacteria. From Clostridium perfringens.
   6656..7174    +  CDS            pyrD (fragment): PYRDB_DESRM - Experimental evidence at protein level: Swiss-Prot protein existence level 1. Together with PyrK, also forms a metal reductase complex able to reduce Fe(III)-chelates to Fe(II)-chelates, as well as soluble Cr(VI) and U(VI), using NADH as electron donor. To a lesser extent, can also use NADPH as an electron donor. Is unable to reduce riboflavin and FMN with NADH as electron donor. May have an in vivo role in metal reduction in D.reducens, which is an organism capable of reducing contaminant heavy metals and radionuclides. From Desulfotomaculum reducens (strain MI-1).
   7268..7849    +  CDS            pyrE: PYRE_CLOD6 - Protein inferred from homology: Swiss-Prot protein existence level 3. Catalyzes the transfer of a ribosyl phosphate group from 5- phosphoribose 1-diphosphate to orotate, leading to the formation of orotidine monophosphate (OMP). From Clostridioides difficile (strain 630) (Peptoclostridium difficile).
>Addgene plasmid #245159 | pJAK211 | addgene full sequence | sequence record 495261 | Addgene NGS Result
TTGAGATCCTTTTTTTCTGCGCGTAATCTGCTGCTTGCAAACAAAAAAACCACCGCTACCAGCGGTGGTT
TGTTTGCCGGATCAAGAGCTACCAACTCTTTTTCCGAAGGTAACTGGCTTCAGCAGAGCGCAGATACCAA
ATACTGTTCTTCTAGTGTAGCCGTAGTTAGGCCACCACTTCAAGAACTCTGTAGCACCGCCTACATACCT
CGCTCTGCTAATCCTGTTACCAGTGGCTGCTGCCAGTGGCGATAAGTCGTGTCTTACCGGGTTGGACTCA
AGACGATAGTTACCGGATAAGGCGCAGCGGTCGGGCTGAACGGGGGGTTCGTGCACACAGCCCAGCTTGG
AGCGAACGACCTACACCGAACTGAGATACCTACAGCGTGAGCTATGAGAAAGCGCCACGCTTCCCGAAGG
GAGAAAGGCGGACAGGTATCCGGTAAGCGGCAGGGTCGGAACAGGAGAGCGCACGAGGGAGCTTCCAGGG
GGAAACGCCTGGTATCTTTATAGTCCTGTCGGGTTTCGCCACCTCTGACTTGAGCGTCGATTTTTGTGAT
GCTCGTCAGGGGGGCGGAGCCTATGGAAAAACGCCAGCAACGCGGCCTTTTTACGGTTCCTGGCCTTTTG
CTGGCCTTTTGCTCACATGTTCTTTCCTGCGTTATCCCCTGATTCTGTGGATAACCGTATTACCGCCTTT
GAGTGAGCTGATACCGCTCGCCGCAGCCGAACGACCGAGCGCAGCGAGTCAGTGAGCGAGGAAGCGGAAG
AGCGCCCAATACGCAGGGCCCCCTGCTTCGGGGTCATTATAGCGATTTTTTCGGTATATCCATCCTTTTT
CGCACGATATACAGGATTTTGCCAAAGGGTTCGTGTAGACTTTCCTTGGTGTATCCAACGGCGTCAGCCG
GGCAGGATAGGTGAAGTAGGCCCACCCGCGAGCGGGTGTTCCTTCTTCACTGTCCCTTATTCGCACCTGG
CGGTGCTCAACGGGAATCCTGCTCTGCGAGGCTGGCCGGCTACCGCCGGCGTAACAGATGAGGGCAAGCG
GATGGCTGATGAAACCAAGCCAACCAGGAAGGGCAGCCCACCTATCAAGGTGTACTGCCTTCCAGACGAA
CGAAGAGCGATTGAGGAAAAGGCGGCGGCGGCCGGCATGAGCCTGTCGGCCTACCTGCTGGCCGTCGGCC
AGGGCTACAAAATCACGGGCGTCGTGGACTATGAGCACGTCCGCGAGCTGGCCCGCATCAATGGCGACCT
GGGCCGCCTGGGCGGCCTGCTGAAACTCTGGCTCACCGACGACCCGCGCACGGCGCGGTTCGGTGATGCC
ACGATCCTCGCCCTGCTGGCGAAGATCGAAGAGAAGCAGGACGAGCTTGGCAAGGTCATGATGGGCGTGG
TCCGCCCGAGGGCAGAGCCATGACTTTTTTAGCCGCTAAAACGGCCGGGGGGTGCGCGTGATTGCCAAGC
ACGTCCCCATGCGCTCCATCAAGAAGAGCGACTTCGCGGAGCTGGTGAAGTACATCACCGACGAGCAAGG
CAAGACCGATCGGGCCCCCTGCAGGATAAAAAAATTGTAGATAAATTTTATAAAATAGTTTTATCTACAA
TTTTTTTATCAGGAAACAGCTATGACCGCGGCCGCTGTATCCATATGACCATGATTACGAATTCCCCGGA
TCGAGATAGTATATGATGCATATTCTTTAAATATAGATAAAGTTATAGAAGCAATAGAAGATTTAGGATT
TACTGTAATATAAATTACACTTTTAAAAAGTTTAAAAACATGATACAATAAGTTATGGTTGGAATTGTTA
TCCGCTCACAATTCCAACTTATGATTAAAATTTTAAGGAGGTGTATTTCATAATGTGTCGAATAACGCTT
TACAAACAATTATTAACGCCCGGTTACCAGGCGAAGAGGGGCTGTGGCAGATTCATCTGCAGGACGGAAA
AATCAGCGCCATTGATGCGCAATCCGGCGTGATGCCCATAACTGAAAACAGCCTGGATGCCGAACAAGGT
TTAGTTATACCGCCGTTTGTGGAGCCACATATTCACCTGGACACCACGCAAACCGCCGGACAACCGAACT
GGAATCAGTCCGGCACGCTGTTTGAAGGCATTGAACGCTGGGCCGAGCGCAAAGCGTTATTAACCCATGA
CGATGTGAAACAACGCGCATGGCAAACGCTGAAATGGCAGATTGCCAACGGCATTCAGCATGTGCGTACC
CATGTCGATGTTTCGGATGCAACGCTAACTGCGCTGAAAGCAATGCTGGAAGTGAAGCAGGAAGTCGCGC
CGTGGATTGATCTGCAAATCGTCGCCTTCCCTCAGGAAGGGATTTTGTCGTATCCCAACGGTGAAGCGTT
GCTGGAAGAGGCGTTACGCTTAGGGGCAGATGTAGTGGGGGCGATTCCGCATTTTGAATTTACCCGTGAA
TACGGCGTGGAGTCGCTGCATAAAACCTTCGCCCTGGCGCAAAAATACGACCGTCTCATCGACGTTCACT
GTGATGAGATCGATGACGAGCAGTCGCGCTTTGTCGAAACCGTTGCTGCCCTGGCGCACCATGAAGGCAT
GGGCGCACGAGTCACCGCCAGCCACACCACGGCAATGCACTCCTATAACGGGGCGTATACCTCACGCCTG
TTCCGCTTGCTGAAAATGTCCGGTATTAACTTTGTCGCCAACCCGCTGGTCAATATTCATCTGCAAGGAC
GTTTCGATACGTATCCAAAACGTCGCGGCATCACGCGCGTTAAAGAGATGCTGGAGTCCGGCATTAACGT
CTGCTTTGGTCACGATGATGTCTTCGATCCGTGGTATCCGCTGGGAACGGCGAATATGCTGCAAGTGCTG
CATATGGGGCTGCATGTTTGCCAGTTGATGGGCTACGGGCAGATTAACGATGGCCTGAATTTAATCACCC
ACCACAGCGCAAGGACGTTGAATTTGCAGGATTACGGCATTGCCGCCGGAAACAGCGCCAACCTGATTAT
CCTGCCGGCTGAAAATGGGTTTGATGCGCTGCGCCGTCAGGTTCCGGTACGTTATTCGGTACGTGGCGGC
AAGGTGATTGCCAGCACACAACCGGCACAAACCACCGTATATCTGGAGCAGCCAGAAGCCATCGATTACA
AACGTTGAACGACTGGGTTACAGCGAGCTTAGTTTAAAGGGCGAATTCCTAGAGTCGACGTCACGCGTCC
ATGGAGATCTCGAGGCCTGCAGACATGCAAGCTTGGCACTGGCCGTCGTTTTACAACGTCGTGACTGGGA
AAACCCTGGCGTTACCCAACTTAATCGCCTTGCAGCACATCCCCCTTTCGCCAGCTGGCGTAATAGCGAA
GAGGCCCGCACCGATCGCCCTTCCCAACAGTTGCGCAGCCTGAATGGCGAATGGCGCTAGCATAAAAATA
AGAAGCCTGCATTTGCAGGCTTCTTATTTTTATGGCGCGCCGTTCTGAATCCTTAGCTAATGGTTCAACA
GGTAACTATGACGAAGATAGCACCCTGGATAAGTCTGTAATGGATTCTAAGGCATTTAATGAAGACGTGT
ATATAAAATGTGCTAATGAAAAAGAAAATGCGTTAAAAGAGCCTAAAATGAGTTCAAATGGTTTTGAAAT
TGATTGGTAGTTTAATTTAATATATTTTTTCTATTGGCTATCTCGATACCTATAGAATCTTCTGTTCACT
TTTGTTTTTGAAATATAAAAAGGGGCTTTTTAGCCCCTTTTTTTTAAAACTCCGGAGGAGTTTCTTCATT
CTTGATACTATACGTAACTATTTCGATTTGACTTCATTGTCAATTAAGCTAGTAAAATCAATGGTTAAAA
AACAAAAAACTTGCATTTTTCTACCTAGTAATTTATAATTTTAAGTGTCGAGTTTAAAAGTATAATTTAC
CAGGAAAGGAGCAAGTTTTTTAATAAGGAAAAATTTTTCCTTTTAAAATTCTATTTCGTTATATGACTAA
TTATAATCAAAAAAATGAAAATAAACAAGAGGTAAAAACTGCTTTAGAGAAATGTACTGATAAAAAAAGA
AAAAATCCTAGATTTACGTCATACATAGCACCTTTAACTACTAAGAAAAATATTGAAAGGACTTCCACTT
GTGGAGATTATTTGTTTATGTTGAGTGATGCAGACTTAGAACATTTTAAATTACATAAAGGTAATTTTTG
CGGTAATAGATTTTGTCCAATGTGTAGTTGGCGACTTGCTTGTAAGGATAGTTTAGAAATATCTATTCTT
ATGGAGCATTTAAGAAAAGAAGAAAATAAAGAGTTTATATTTTTAACTCTTACAACTCCAAATGTAAAAA
GTTATGATCTTAATTATTCTATTAAACAATATAATAAATCTTTTAAAAAATTAATGGAGCGTAAGGAAGT
TAAGGATATAACTAAAGGTTATATAAGAAAATTAGAAGTAACTTACCAAAAGGAAAAATACATAACAAAG
GATTTATGGAAAATAAAAAAAGATTATTATCAAAAAAAAGGACTTGAAATTGGTGATTTAGAACCTAATT
TTGATACTTATAATCCTCATTTTCATGTAGTTATTGCAGTTAATAAAAGTTATTTTACAGATAAAAATTA
TTATATAAATCGAGAAAGATGGTTGGAATTATGGAAGTTTGCTACTAAGGATGATTCTATAACTCAAGTT
GATGTTAGAAAAGCAAAAATTAATGATTATAAAGAGGTTTACGAACTTGCGAAATATTCAGCTAAAGACA
CTGATTATTTAATATCGAGGCCAGTATTTGAAATTTTTTATAAAGCATTAAAAGGCAAGCAGGTATTAGT
TTTTAGTGGATTTTTTAAAGATGCACACAAATTGTACAAGCAAGGAAAACTTGATGTTTATAAAAAGAAA
GATGAAATTAAATATGTCTATATAGTTTATTATAATTGGTGCAAAAAACAATATGAAAAAACTAGAATAA
GGGAACTTACGGAAGATGAAAAAGAAGAATTAAATCAAGATTTAATAGATGGAATAGAAATAGATTAAAG
TGTAACTATACTTTATATATATATGATTAAAAAAATAAAAAACAACAGCCTATTAGGTTGTTGTTTTTTA
TTTTCTTTATTAATTTTTTTAATTTTTAGTTTTTAGTTCTTTTTTAAAATAAGTTTCAGCCTCTTTTTCA
ATATTTTTTAAAGAAGGAGTATTTGCATGAATTGCCTTTTTTCTAACAGACTTAGGAAATATTTTAACAG
TATCTTCTTGCGCCGGTGATTTTGGAACTTCATAACTTACTAATTTATAATTATTATTTTCTTTTTTAAT
TGTAACAGTTGCAAAAGAAGCTGAACCTGTTCCTTCAACTAGTTTATCATCTTCAATATAATATTCTTGA
CCTATATAGTATAAATATATTTTTATTATATTTTTACTTTTTTCTGAATCTATTATTTTATAATCATAAA
AAGTTTTACCACCAAAAGAAGGTTGTACTCCTTCTGGTCCAACATATTTTTTTACTATATTATCTAAATA
ATTTTTGGGAACTGGTGTTGTAATTTGATTAATCGAACAACCAGTTATACTTAAAGGAATTATAACTATA
AAAATATATAGGATTATCTTTTTAAATTTCATTATTGGCCTCCTTTTTATTAAATTTATGTTACCATAAA
AAGGACATAACGGGAATATGTAGAATATTTTTAATGTAGACAAAATTTTACATAAATATAAAGAAAGGAA
GTGTTTGTTTAAATTTTATAGCAAACTATCAAAAATTAGGGGGATAAAAATTTATGAAAAAAAGGTTTTC
GATGTTATTTTTATGTTTAACTTTAATAGTTTGTGGTTTATTTACAAATTCGGCCGGCCAGTGGGCAAGT
TGAAAAATTCACAAAAATGTGGTATAATATCTTTGTTCATTAGAGCGATAAACTTGAATTTGAGAGGGAA
CTTAGATGGTATTTGAAAAAATTGATAAAAATAGTTGGAACAGAAAAGAGTATTTTGACCACTACTTTGC
AAGTGTACCTTGTACCTACAGCATGACCGTTAAAGTGGATATCACACAAATAAAGGAAAAGGGAATGAAA
CTATATCCTGCAATGCTTTATTATATTGCAATGATTGTAAACCGCCATTCAGAGTTTAGGACGGCAATCA
ATCAAGATGGTGAATTGGGGATATATGATGAGATGATACCAAGCTATACAATATTTCACAATGATACTGA
AACATTTTCCAGCCTTTGGACTGAGTGTAAGTCTGACTTTAAATCATTTTTAGCAGATTATGAAAGTGAT
ACGCAACGGTATGGAAACAATCATAGAATGGAAGGAAAGCCAAATGCTCCGGAAAACATTTTTAATGTAT
CTATGATACCGTGGTCAACCTTCGATGGCTTTAATCTGAATTTGCAGAAAGGATATGATTATTTGATTCC
TATTTTTACTATGGGGAAATATTATAAAGAAGATAACAAAATTATACTTCCTTTGGCAATTCAAGTTCAT
CACGCAGTATGTGACGGATTTCACATTTGCCGTTTTGTAAACGAATTGCAGGAATTGATAAATAGTTAAC
TTCAGGTTTGTCTGTAACTAAAAACAAGTATTTAAGCAAAAACATCGTAGAAATACGGTGTTTTTTGTTA
CCCTAAATATATCTTGCCCAAATGTCAAAGCTGGTGGAATGGCTTTTGGTATAAAAAATGAAGTGGCAAG
AGAAGTTGTTCGTGAGGTAAGAAACATAACGAAACTGCCTTTAGTAATAAAATTATCACCCAATGCAGAA
GATATTGTAGGAATGGCAAAAGTTTGTGAAGAAGAAGGTGCTGATGGAGTTTCATTAGTTAATACTTTTA
AAGCAATGGCAATTGATATAAAAAATAGAAGACCAGTATTTGAAAATGTATATGCTGGATTATCTGGACC
AGCTATAAAACCTATAGCTTTGAGAATGGTACATGAAGTGTGTAAAAATGTAAATATACCTGTAATGGGA
ATGGGCGGAATAACTAAAGCCACAGATGCTATAGAGTTTATAATGGCAGGAGCTACTTGTATCCAAGTTG
GAACTGCAAATTTTATGAATCCTAGAATAGGTATTGAAATAATAGATGGGATTAATGAATTTATGGATAG
AGAAGGAATAAAAAGTTTAGACGAAATAAGAGGAATTATATAAGGTAGAATAAATAGTATTTTAAAGATA
AAAAATATAGATTAAATAAACAATAATTTTATAACATTAACATGGAGGAAAAATAATATGAGTAAAGTAG
ATGTAGTGGATATATTAAAGAAAAGTGATGCATTGTTGGAGGGACATTTTTTATTATCTTCAGGAAAACA
CAGTAATAGATACGTACAATGTGCAAAAGTATTAAGATTTCCAGAATATGCTGCTGAGGTATTAAGTACA
GTTGTTGAACAAATAAAAGACTTAGATATAGACTTAGTAGTAGGACCAGCTATGGGTGGAGTAATAGTTT
CTTATGAGTTAGGAAGACAATTAGGAAAAGAAGCTGTATTTACTGAGAGAAAAGACAATACAATGGAGTT
AAGAAGAGGATTTGAAGTTAAAAAAGGAGCAAAGATAATAATTGCTGAAGACGTTGTAACTACTGGTAAA
TCAACTATGGAGACAAAAAGAGTATTAGAAGCCTTAGGTGGAGAAGTTGTAGGTGTTGCATGTATAGCAG
ATAGAACTAATCATGATATAGGTATGCCTATATATAGTGCTATAAAACTTGATATTCAAGTTTATGAATC
TGATGAGTGTCCTTTATGTAAGGAAGGAAAATTACCAGTTGTTAAGCCTGGAAGTAGAGAGTTCAAGGAA
TTAGGGATGTAATAACGAATTCTGCATCAAGCTAGCATAAAAATAAGAAGCCTGCATTTGCAGGCTTCTT
ATTTTTATGGTACCCGTTAACAGATCTGAGCTCAGAATGGGATCCGCACAATGAAGGACTGTTCAGTCTG
ATTCATCCACATTATACTAAATGCTTACTTCTATTCCATCTTCCATTTGTCACCAGTGAAAAAGGCTTCT
CTCATGAGAAGTCTTTTTTATTTAAACTTAATTATTTATAGTGTTACTTAAAAAATGTAAATTTTTTAGA
GTAAAAATTTGTAATATAACATATAACTTAAAAATAAAAAGCAGTTAGCCTTATAAATGAAGGTTAGCTG
TTTTTTTTGTTAAAAATATATTTACAAAATAAGAGATAGTAGCAGTACAATATAAGTATAAGGTAAAAGT
ATTATATATTAGGGAGGGGTAAGTATGAAAAATCAATTAAATGAAAATCATAAAAAGGTTGTATTTTTTG
GAGTAGGTGCTGTAGGAGCTACTTTTGCAGAACAATTTTTTAACTCTAAATATGATTTTAAAATTCTTTG
TGATAATGAAAGAAAGAAAAGATATTTAGAAGAAGGATTTATAATAAATGGAAAAAGGTATGATTTTAAT
TATGTAACTAAAGATGAGTATAAACAAGAGGCTGATTTTATAATTATAGGTCTAAAATATAATAATTTAA
AAGAAAATATAAAAGAATTAGATGGATTAGTTGGAAAAAATACAGTTATAATGTCTCTGCTAAATGGAGT
TGATAGCGAAGAGATAATAGGAGAAAGATTTGGAATTGGAAAAATGGTATATTCATATGTTACCAATATA
GATGCAAAGAAAATCAATAATAATATTATACACACTACTAATGGGATAATTGTATTTGGTAACAAAGATA
ATAGTGAAGATAGAAAAACTAATATAATAACTGAAGTCTTTGATGATGTAAATATAGAATATATTTTATC
AAAAGATATTCAACGAGATATGTGGTGGAAGTACATGGTTAATATTGGTGTAAATCAAACTTCAGCTATA
CTTGGTGCACCTTATGGAGTTTTTCAGAGTTCTGAGCATTTAAGAGAATTAGCAAAATCTGCAATGAGGG
AAGTTGTTGCTATAGCACAAGCAAAAGACATATCTCTTACAGAAGATGATGTTGAAAATTCATTACATAG
AATACTAGAACATTCAAAAGAAGGAAGAACATCAATGCTTCAAGACGTGGAAGCTCATAGACCTACAGAA
GTAGATATGTTTTCTAAGAATATCTGCAAACTTGGAAAAAAATATAGCATACCTACTCCTATAAATCAGA
CTTTATTTTATATGATAAAAGTAATTGAAAGTAGATTTTAAAGGGTATTTGTAAGAAATATTGATAATTA
TTGATTTTAAATTTTATTAATGTTATATACTATCCTTTTTGATAATCTCATGACCAAAATCCCTTAACGT
GAGTTTTCGTTCCACTGAGCGTCAGACCCCGTAGAAAAGATCAAAGGATCTTC
